Addgene plasmid #200182: pAAV9-null
Purpose: Expresses AAV2 Rep and AAV9 Cap with nonsense mutation at VR8 site
Depositing lab: Aravind Asokan. Depositing organization: Duke University. Publication: Structure-guided AAV capsid evolution strategies for enhanced CNS gene delivery. Gonzalez TJ, Mitchell-Dick A, Blondel LO, Fanous MM, Hull JA, Oh DK, Moller-Tank S, Castellanos Rivera RM, Piedrahita JA, Asokan A. Nat Protoc. 2023 Sep 21. doi: 10.1038/s41596-023-00875-y. PubMed 37735235.
Backbone
  Vector backbone: pMCV
  Backbone size w/o insert (bp): 1799
  Total vector size (bp): 6087
  Vector type: Mammalian Expression, AAV
Growth in bacteria
  Bacterial resistance: Ampicillin, 100 μg/mL
  Growth temperature: 37°C
  Growth strain: NEB Stable
  Copy number: High Copy
Gene/Insert
  Gene/Insert name: AAV9 Cap w/ nonsense mutation at VR8
  Species: Synthetic
  Insert size (bp): 2210
  Mutation: Replaced amino acids 586-592 in Cap with nonsense mutation
  Cloning method: Unknown
  Sequencing primers: 5′ TCATGGGAAAGGTGCCAGAC; 3′ cctctgacttgagcgtcgattt
Terms and licenses: Academic/Nonprofit Terms; Industry Terms: Not Available to Industry
How to cite: pAAV9-null was a gift from Aravind Asokan (Addgene plasmid # 200182 ; http://n2t.net/addgene:200182 ; RRID:Addgene_200182)
