[The description below was written by a language model from this plasmid's Addgene catalogue record and pLannotate feature annotations shown in this document.]
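Description:
pAAV9-null is a 6,087 bp AAV Rep/Cap plasmid built on the small pMCV backbone, catalogued as a mammalian expression/AAV vector. It carries the AAV2 Rep coding region followed by an AAV9 Cap gene in which the residues at positions 586–592, within variable region VIII (VR8) of the capsid, have been replaced by a nonsense mutation. The plasmid is propagated in bacteria through a high-copy ColE1/pUC-type origin and selected with ampicillin via a β-lactamase gene driven by its own bla promoter.

The automated feature table is consistent with this design. It identifies an AAV2 Rep52 open reading frame, then two separate capsid (VP1) fragments on the same strand with a short gap of about thirty bases between them. That gap falls where the VR8 replacement would be expected, which explains why the annotation tool splits the capsid gene in two. The capsid hits are labelled by homology to the AAV2 reference protein, but the catalogue record states that the Cap is AAV9. Only Rep52 is annotated, although sequence lies upstream of it; no viral or heterologous promoters and no ITRs are annotated, and the record does not state how Rep and Cap expression is driven.

Because the stop signal truncates the capsid proteins at VR8, the plasmid should not by itself yield intact AAV9 capsid. The associated publication concerns structure-guided AAV capsid evolution for CNS gene delivery. A plausible role, not spelled out in the record, is as a template for building VR8 libraries, where uncut or unmodified parental plasmid cannot contribute functional wild-type capsid.
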