Features (pLannotate 1.2.2; 6 found; start..end, strand, type, name):
    815..2005    +  CDS            Rep52: REP52_AAV2S - Experimental evidence at protein level: Swiss-Prot protein existence level 1. Plays a critical role during packaging of viral DNA into empty capsids, where they are thought to be part of the packaging motor complex. The single stranded genomic DNA is packaged in a 3' to 5' direction and requires the association between viral DNA and Rep40. Regulates host PKA activity by interacting with host PRKX as a mechanism to interfere with helper virus propagation and to promote its own replication. From Adeno-associated virus 2 (isolate Srivastava/1982) (AAV-2).
   2025..3779    +  CDS            VP1 (fragment): CAPSD_AAV2S - Experimental evidence at protein level: Swiss-Prot protein existence level 1. Capsid protein self-assembles to form an icosahedral capsid with a T=1 symmetry, about 22 nm in diameter, and consisting of 60 copies of three size variants of the capsid protein VP1, VP2 and VP3 which differ in their N-terminus. The capsid encapsulates the genomic ssDNA. Binds to host cell heparan sulfate and uses host ITGA5-ITGB1 as coreceptor on the cell surface to provide virion attachment to target cell. This attachment induces virion internalization predominantly through clathrin-dependent endocyt
   3809..4231    +  CDS            VP1 (fragment): CAPSD_AAV2S - Experimental evidence at protein level: Swiss-Prot protein existence level 1. Capsid protein self-assembles to form an icosahedral capsid with a T=1 symmetry, about 22 nm in diameter, and consisting of 60 copies of three size variants of the capsid protein VP1, VP2 and VP3 which differ in their N-terminus. The capsid encapsulates the genomic ssDNA. Binds to host cell heparan sulfate and uses host ITGA5-ITGB1 as coreceptor on the cell surface to provide virion attachment to target cell. This attachment induces virion internalization predominantly through clathrin-dependent endocyt
   4338..4926    -  rep_origin     ori: high-copy-number ColE1/pMB1/pBR322/pUC origin of replication
   5097..5957    -  CDS            AmpR: β-lactamase; bla; confers resistance to ampicillin, carbenicillin, and related antibiotics
   5958..6062    -  promoter       AmpR promoter: bla
>Addgene plasmid #200182 | pAAV9-null | addgene full sequence | sequence record 392589 | Addgene NGS Result
GATATCCTTAAGGTCCTGTATTAGAGGTCACGTGAGTGTTTTGCGACATTTTGCGACACCATGTGGTCAC
GCTGGGTATTTAAGCCCGAGTGAGCACGCAGGGTCTCCATTTTGAAGCGGGAGGTTTGAACGCGCAGCCA
CCACGCCGGGGTTTTACGAGATTGTGATTAAGGTCCCCAGCGACCTTGACGAGCATCTGCCCGGCATTTC
TGACAGCTTTGTGAACTGGGTGGCCGAGAAGGAATGGGAGTTGCCGCCAGATTCTGACATGGATCTGAAT
CTGATTGAGCAGGCACCCCTGACCGTGGCCGAGAAGCTGCAGCGCGACTTTCTGACGGAATGGCGCCGTG
TGAGTAAGGCCCCGGAGGCCCTTTTCTTTGTGCAATTTGAGAAGGGAGAGAGCTACTTCCACATGCACGT
GCTCGTGGAAACCACCGGGGTGAAATCCATGGTTTTGGGACGTTTCCTGAGTCAGATTCGCGAAAAACTG
ATTCAGAGAATTTACCGCGGGATCGAGCCGACTTTGCCAAACTGGTTCGCGGTCACAAAGACCAGAAATG
GCGCCGGAGGCGGGAACAAGGTGGTGGATGAGTGCTACATCCCCAATTACTTGCTCCCCAAAACCCAGCC
TGAGCTCCAGTGGGCGTGGACTAATATGGAACAGTATTTAAGCGCCTGTTTGAATCTCACGGAGCGTAAA
CGGTTGGTGGCGCAGCATCTGACGCACGTGTCGCAGACGCAGGAGCAGAACAAAGAGAATCAGAATCCCA
ATTCTGATGCGCCGGTGATCAGATCAAAAACTTCAGCCAGGTACATGGAGCTGGTCGGGTGGCTCGTGGA
CAAGGGGATTACCTCGGAGAAGCAGTGGATCCAGGAGGACCAGGCCTCATACATCTCCTTCAATGCGGCC
TCCAACTCGCGGTCCCAAATCAAGGCTGCCTTGGACAATGCGGGAAAGATTATGAGCCTGACTAAAACCG
CCCCCGACTACCTGGTGGGCCAGCAGCCCGTGGAGGACATTTCCAGCAATCGGATTTATAAAATTTTGGA
ACTAAACGGGTACGATCCCCAATATGCGGCTTCCGTCTTTCTGGGATGGGCCACGAAAAAGTTCGGCAAG
AGGAACACCATCTGGCTGTTTGGGCCTGCAACTACCGGGAAGACCAACATCGCGGAGGCCATAGCCCACA
CTGTGCCCTTCTACGGGTGCGTAAACTGGACCAATGAGAACTTTCCCTTCAACGACTGTGTCGACAAGAT
GGTGATCTGGTGGGAGGAGGGGAAGATGACCGCCAAGGTCGTGGAGTCGGCCAAAGCCATTCTCGGAGGA
AGCAAGGTGCGCGTGGACCAGAAATGCAAGTCCTCGGCCCAGATAGACCCGACTCCCGTGATCGTCACCT
CCAACACCAACATGTGCGCCGTGATTGACGGGAACTCAACGACCTTCGAACACCAGCAGCCGTTGCAAGA
CCGGATGTTCAAATTTGAACTCACCCGCCGTCTGGATCATGACTTTGGGAAGGTCACCAAGCAGGAAGTC
AAAGACTTTTTCCGGTGGGCAAAGGATCACGTGGTTGAGGTGGAGCATGAATTCTACGTCAAAAAGGGTG
GAGCCAAGAAAAGACCCGCCCCCAGTGACGCAGATATAAGTGAGCCCAAACGGGTGCGCGAGTCAGTTGC
GCAGCCATCGACGTCAGACGCGGAAGCTTCGATCAACTACGCAGACAGGTACCAAAACAAATGTTCTCGT
CACGTGGGCATGAATCTGATGCTGTTTCCCTGCAGACAATGCGAGAGAATGAATCAGAATTCAAATATCT
GCTTCACTCACGGACAGAAAGACTGTTTAGAGTGCTTTCCCGTGTCAGAATCTCAACCCGTTTCTGTCGT
CAAAAAGGCGTATCAGAAACTGTGCTACATTCATCATATCATGGGAAAGGTGCCAGACGCTTGCACTGCC
TGCGATCTGGTCAATGTGGATTTGGATGACTGCATCTTTGAACAATAAATGATTTAAATCAGGTATGGCT
GCCGATGGTTATCTTCCAGATTGGCTCGAGGACAACCTTAGTGAAGGAATTCGCGAGTGGTGGGCTTTGA
AACCTGGAGCCCCTCAACCCAAGGCAAATCAACAACATCAAGACAACGCTCGAGGTCTTGTGCTTCCGGG
TTACAAATACCTTGGACCCGGCAACGGACTCGACAAGGGGGAGCCGGTCAACGCAGCAGACGCGGCGGCC
CTCGAGCACGACAAGGCCTACGACCAGCAGCTCAAGGCCGGAGACAACCCGTACCTCAAGTACAACCACG
CCGACGCCGAGTTCCAGGAGCGGCTCAAAGAAGATACGTCTTTTGGGGGCAACCTCGGGCGAGCAGTCTT
CCAGGCCAAAAAGAGGCTTCTTGAACCTCTTGGTCTGGTTGAGGAAGCGGCTAAGACGGCTCCTGGAAAG
AAGAGGCCTGTAGAGCAGTCTCCTCAGGAACCGGACTCCTCCGCGGGTATTGGCAAATCGGGTGCACAGC
CCGCTAAAAAGAGACTCAATTTCGGTCAGACTGGCGACACAGAGTCAGTCCCAGACCCTCAACCAATCGG
AGAACCTCCCGCAGCCCCCTCAGGTGTGGGATCTCTTACAATGGCTTCAGGTGGTGGCGCACCAGTGGCA
GACAATAACGAAGGTGCCGATGGAGTGGGTAGTTCCTCGGGAAATTGGCATTGCGATTCCCAATGGCTGG
GGGACAGAGTCATCACCACCAGCACCCGAACCTGGGCCCTGCCCACCTACAACAATCACCTCTACAAGCA
AATCTCCAACAGCACATCTGGAGGATCTTCAAATGACAACGCCTACTTCGGCTACAGCACCCCCTGGGGG
TATTTTGACTTCAACAGATTCCACTGCCACTTCTCACCACGTGACTGGCAGCGACTCATCAACAACAACT
GGGGATTCCGGCCTAAGCGACTCAACTTCAAGCTCTTCAACATTCAGGTCAAAGAGGTTACGGACAACAA
TGGAGTCAAGACCATCGCCAATAACCTTACCAGCACGGTCCAGGTCTTCACGGACTCAGACTATCAGCTC
CCGTACGTGCTCGGGTCGGCTCACGAGGGCTGCCTCCCGCCGTTCCCAGCGGACGTTTTCATGATTCCTC
AGTACGGGTATCTGACGCTTAATGATGGAAGCCAGGCCGTGGGTCGTTCGTCCTTTTACTGCCTGGAATA
TTTCCCGTCGCAAATGCTAAGAACGGGTAACAACTTCCAGTTCAGCTACGAGTTTGAGAACGTACCTTTC
CATAGCAGCTACGCTCACAGCCAAAGCCTGGACCGACTAATGAATCCACTCATCGACCAATACTTGTACT
ATCTCTCAAAGACTATTAACGGTTCTGGACAGAATCAACAAACGCTAAAATTCAGTGTGGCCGGACCCAG
CAACATGGCTGTCCAGGGAAGAAACTACATACCTGGACCCAGCTACCGACAACAACGTGTCTCAACCACT
GTGACTCAAAACAACAACAGCGAATTTGCTTGGCCTGGAGCTTCTTCTTGGGCTCTCAATGGACGTAATA
GCTTGATGAATCCTGGACCTGCTATGGCCAGCCACAAAGAAGGAGAGGACCGTTTCTTTCCTTTGTCTGG
ATCTTTAATTTTTGGCAAACAAGGAACTGGAAGAGACAACGTGGATGCGGACAAAGTCATGATAACCAAC
GAAGAAGAAATTAAAACTACTAACCCGGTAGCAACGGAGTCCTATGGACAAGTGGCCACAAACCACCAGT
AGCTGATCTTAGTGAGTAGACCGGCTGGGTTCAAAACCAAGGAATACTTCCGGGTATGGTTTGGCAGGAC
AGAGATGTGTACCTGCAAGGACCCATTTGGGCCAAAATTCCTCACACGGACGGCAACTTTCACCCTTCTC
CGCTGATGGGAGGGTTTGGAATGAAGCACCCGCCTCCTCAGATCCTCATCAAAAACACACCTGTACCTGC
GGATCCTCCAACGGCCTTCAACAAGGACAAGCTGAACTCTTTCATCACCCAGTATTCTACTGGCCAAGTC
AGCGTGGAGATCGAGTGGGAGCTGCAGAAGGAAAACAGCAAGCGCTGGAACCCGGAGATCCAGTACACTT
CCAACTATTACAAGTCTAATAATGTTGAATTTGCTGTTAATACTGAAGGTGTATATAGTGAACCCCGCCC
CATTGGCACCAGATACCTGACTCGTAATCTGTAATTGCTTGTTAATCAATAAACCGTTTAATTCGTTTCA
GTTGAACTTTGGTCTAGAGATATCAGCAAAAGGCCAGGAACCGTAAAAAGGCCGCGTTGCTGGCGTTTTT
CCATAGGCTCCGCCCCCCTGACGAGCATCACAAAAATCGACGCTCAAGTCAGAGGTGGCGAAACCCGACA
GGACTATAAAGATACCAGGCGTTTCCCCCTGGAAGCTCCCTCGTGCGCTCTCCTGTTCCGACCCTGCCGC
TTACCGGATACCTGTCCGCCTTTCTCCCTTCGGGAAGCGTGGCGCTTTCTCATAGCTCACGCTGTAGGTA
TCTCAGTTCGGTGTAGGTCGTTCGCTCCAAGCTGGGCTGTGTGCACGAACCCCCCGTTCAGCCCGACCGC
TGCGCCTTATCCGGTAACTATCGTCTTGAGTCCAACCCGGTAAGACACGACTTATCGCCACTGGCAGCAG
CCACTGGTAACAGGATTAGCAGAGCGAGGTATGTAGGCGGTGCTACAGAGTTCTTGAAGTGGTGGCCTAA
CTACGGCTACACTAGAAGAACAGTATTTGGTATCTGCGCTCTGCTGAAGCCAGTTACCTTCGGAAAAAGA
GTTGGTAGCTCTTGATCCGGCAAACAAACCACCGCTGGTAGCGGTGGTTTTTTTGTTTGCAAGCAGCAGA
TTACGCGCAGAAAAAAAGGATCTCAAGAAGATCCTTTGATCTTTTCTACGGGGTCTGACGCTCAGTGGAA
CGAAAACTCACGTTAAGGGATTTTGGTCATGAGATTATCAAAAAGGATCTTCACCTAGATCCTTTTAAAT
TAAAAATGAAGTTTTAAATCAATCTAAAGTATATATGAGTAAACTTGGTCTGACAGTTACCAATGCTTAA
TCAGTGAGGCACCTATCTCAGCGATCTGTCTATTTCGTTCATCCATAGTTGCCTGGCTCCCCGTCGTGTA
GATAACTACGATACGGGAGGGCTTACCATCTGGCCCCAGTGCTGCAATGATACCGCGAGACCCACGCTCA
CCGGCTCCAGATTTATCAGCAATAAACCAGCCAGCCGGAAGGGCCGAGCGCAGAAGTGGTCCTGCAACTT
TATCCGCCTCCATCCAGTCTATTAATTGTTGCCGGGAAGCTAGAGTAAGTAGTTCGCCAGTTAATAGTTT
GCGCAACGTTGTTGCCATTGCTACAGGCATCGTGGTGTCACGCTCGTCGTTTGGTATGGCTTCATTCAGC
TCCGGTTCCCAACGATCAAGGCGAGTTACATGATCCCCCATGTTGTGCAAAAAAGCGGTTAGCTCCTTCG
GTCCTCCGATCGTTGTCAGAAGTAAGTTGGCCGCAGTGTTATCACTCATGGTTATGGCAGCACTGCATAA
TTCTCTTACTGTCATGCCATCCGTAAGATGCTTTTCTGTGACTGGTGAGTACTCAACCAAGTCATTCTGA
GAATAGTGTATGCGGCGACCGAGTTGCTCTTGCCCGGCGTCAATACGGGATAATACCGCGCCACATAGCA
GAACTTTAAAAGTGCTCATCATTGGAAAACGTTCTTCGGGGCGAAAACTCTCAAGGATCTTACCGCTGTT
GAGATCCAGTTCGATGTAACCCACTCGTGCACCCAACTGATCTTCAGCATCTTTTACTTTCACCAGCGTT
TCTGGGTGAGCAAAAACAGGAAGGCAAAATGCCGCAAAAAAGGGAATAAGGGCGACACGGAAATGTTGAA
TACTCATACTCTTCCTTTTTCAATATTATTGAAGCATTTATCAGGGTTATTGTCTCATGAGCGGATACAT
ATTTGAATGTATTTAGAAAAATAAACAAATAGGGGTTCCGCGCACATTTCCCCGAAAAGTGCCACCT
